>Addgene plasmid #147768 | pN1-HsSmg5-V5-SBP-MBP_V | depositor full sequence | sequence record 290215 | Full Sequence
TAGTTATTAATAGTAATCAATTACGGGGTCATTAGTTCATAGCCCATATATGGAGTTCCGCGTTACATAA
CTTACGGTAAATGGCCCGCCTGGCTGACCGCCCAACGACCCCCGCCCATTGACGTCAATAATGACGTATG
TTCCCATAGTAACGCCAATAGGGACTTTCCATTGACGTCAATGGGTGGAGTATTTACGGTAAACTGCCCA
CTTGGCAGTACATCAAGTGTATCATATGCCAAGTACGCCCCCTATTGACGTCAATGACGGTAAATGGCCC
GCCTGGCATTATGCCCAGTACATGACCTTATGGGACTTTCCTACTTGGCAGTACATCTACGTATTAGTCA
TCGCTATTACCATGGTGATGCGGTTTTGGCAGTACATCAATGGGCGTGGATAGCGGTTTGACTCACGGGG
ATTTCCAAGTCTCCACCCCATTGACGTCAATGGGAGTTTGTTTTGGCACCAAAATCAACGGGACTTTCCA
AAATGTCGTAACAACTCCGCCCCATTGACGCAAATGGGCGGTAGGCGTGTACGGTGGGAGGTCTATATAA
GCAGAGCTGGTTTAGTGAACCGTCAGATCCGCTAGCGCTACCGGACTCAGATCTCGAGCTCAAGCTTCGA
ATTCGCAACATGAGCCAAGGCCCCCCCACAGGGGAGAGCAGCGAGCCCGAAGCAAAAGTCCTCCACACTA
AGCGGCTTTACCGGGCTGTGGTGGAGGCTGTGCATCGACTTGACCTCATCCTTTGCAACAAAACTGCTTA
TCAAGAAGTATTCAAACCAGAAAACATTAGCCTGAGGAACAAGCTGCGTGAGCTCTGCGTCAAGCTTATG
TTCCTGCACCCAGTGGACTATGGGAGAAAGGCTGAGGAGCTGCTGTGGAGAAAGGTATACTATGAAGTTA
TCCAGCTTATCAAGACTAACAAAAAGCACATCCACAGCCGGAGCACTTTGGAATGTGCCTACAGGACGCA
CCTGGTTGCTGGTATTGGCTTCTACCAGCATCTCCTTCTCTATATCCAGTCCCACTACCAGCTGGAACTG
CAGTGCTGCATCGACTGGACCCATGTCACTGACCCCCTCATAGGATGCAAGAAGCCAGTGTCTGCCTCAG
GGAAGGAGATGGATTGGGCACAGATGGCATGTCACCGATGTCTGGTGTATCTGGGGGATTTGTCCCGATA
TCAGAATGAATTAGCTGGCGTAGATACCGAGCTGCTAGCCGAGAGATTTTACTACCAAGCCCTGTCAGTA
GCTCCTCAGATTGGAATGCCCTTCAATCAGCTGGGCACCCTGGCAGGCAGCAAGTACTATAATGTGGAAG
CCATGTATTGCTACCTGCGCTGCATCCAGTCAGAAGTGTCCTTTGAGGGAGCCTATGGGAACCTCAAGCG
GCTGTATGACAAGGCAGCCAAAATGTACCACCAACTGAAGAAGTGTGAGACTCGGAAACTGTCTCCTGGC
AAAAAGCGATGTAAAGACATTAAAAGGTTGCTAGTGAACTTTATGTATCTGCAAAGCCTCCTACAGCCCA
AAAGCAGCTCCGTGGACTCAGAGCTGACCTCACTTTGCCAGTCAGTCCTGGAGGACTTCAACCTCTGTCT
CTTCTACCTGCCCTCCTCACCCAACCTCAGCCTGGCCAGTGAGGATGAGGAGGAGTATGAGAGTGGATAT
GCTTTCCTCCCGGACCTTCTCATCTTTCAAATGGTCATCATCTGCCTTATGTGTGTGCACAGCTTGGAGA
GAGCAGGATCCAAGCAGTACAGTGCAGCCATTGCCTTCACCCTGGCCCTCTTTTCCCACCTCGTCAATCA
TGTCAACATACGGCTGCAGGCTGAGCTGGAAGAGGGCGAGAATCCCGTCCCGGCATTCCAGAGTGATGGC
ACAGATGAACCAGAGTCCAAGGAACCTGTGGAGAAAGAGGAGGAGCCAGATCCTGAGCCTCCTCCTGTAA
CACCCCAAGTGGGTGAGGGCAGAAAGAGCCGTAAGTTCTCTCGCCTCTCCTGTCTCCGCCGTCGCCGCCA
CCCACCCAAAGTTGGTGATGACAGTGACCTGAGTGAAGGCTTTGAATCGGACTCAAGCCATGACTCAGCC
CGGGCCAGTGAGGGCTCAGACAGTGGCTCTGACAAGAGTCTTGAAGGTGGGGGAACGGCCTTTGATGCTG
AAACAGACTCGGAAATGAATAGCCAGGAGTCCCGATCAGACTTGGAAGATATGGAGGAAGAGGAGGGGAC
ACGGTCACCAACCCTGGAGCCCCCTCGGGGCAGATCAGAGGCTCCCGATTCCCTCAATGGCCCACTGGGC
CCCAGTGAGGCTAGCATTGCCAGCAATCTACAAGCCATGTCCACCCAGATGTTCCAGACTAAGCGCTGCT
TCCGACTGGCCCCCACCTTTAGCAACCTGCTCCTCCAGCCCACCACCAACCCTCATACCTCGGCCAGCCA
CAGGCCTTGCGTCAATGGGGATGTAGACAAGCCTTCAGAGCCAGCCTCTGAGGAGGGCTCTGAGTCGGAG
GGGAGTGAGTCCAGTGGACGCTCCTGTCGGAATGAGCGCAGCATCCAGGAGAAGCTTCAGGTCCTGATGG
CCGAAGGTCTGCTTCCTGCTGTGAAAGTCTTCCTGGACTGGCTTCGGACCAACCCCGACCTCATCATCGT
GTGTGCGCAGAGCTCTCAAAGTCTGTGGAACCGCCTGTCTGTGTTGCTGAATCTGTTGCCTGCTGCTGGT
GAACTCCAGGAGTCTGGCCTGGCCTTGTGTCCTGAGGTCCAAGATCTTCTTGAAGGTTGTGAACTGCCTG
ACCTCCCCTCTAGCCTTCTGCTCCCAGAGGACATGGCTCTTCGTAACCTGCCCCCGCTCCGAGCTGCCCA
CAGACGCTTTAACTTTGACACGGATCGGCCCCTGCTCAGCACCTTAGAGGAGTCAGTGGTGCGCATCTGC
TGCATCCGCAGCTTTGGTCATTTCATCGCCCGCCTGCAAGGCAGCATCCTGCAGTTCAACCCAGAGGTTG
GCATCTTCGTCAGCATTGCCCAGTCTGAGCAGGAGAGCCTGCTGCAGCAGGCCCAGGCACAGTTCCGAAT
GGCACAGGAGGAAGCTCGTCGGAACAGGCTCATGAGAGACATGGCTCAGCTACGACTTCAGCTCGAAGTG
TCTCAGCTGGAGGGCAGCCTGCAGCAGCCCAAGGCCCAGTCAGCCATGTCTCCCTACCTCGTCCCTGACA
CCCAGGCCCTCTGCCACCATCTCCCTGTCATCCGCCAACTGGCCACCAGTGGCCGCTTCATTGTCATCAT
CCCAAGGACAGTGATCGATGGCCTGGATTTGCTGAAGAAGGAACACCCAGGGGCCCGGGATGGGATTCGG
TACCTGGAGGCAGAGTTTAAAAAAGGAAACAGGTACATTCGCTGCCAGAAAGAGGTGGGAAAGAGCTTTG
AGCGGCATAAGCTGAAGAGGCAGGATGCAGATGCCTGGACTCTCTATAAGATCCTAGACAGCTGCAAACA
GCTGACTCTGGCCCAGGGGGCAGGTGAGGAGGATCCGAGTGGCATGGTGACCATCATCACAGGCCTTCCA
CTGGACAACCCCAGCGTGCTTTCAGGCCCCATGCAGGCAGCCCTGCAGGCCGCTGCCCACGCCAGTGTGG
ACATCAAGAATGTTCTGGACTTCTACAAGCAGTGGAAGGAAATTGGTACGTCGACGGTACCGCGGGCCCG
GGATCCACCGGTCCCTCCAGGTAAGCCTATCCCTAACCCTCTCCTCGGTCTCGATTCTACGCCCGGAAGC
GGTAGCGGTACCATGGACGAGAAGACCACCGGCTGGGGGGGCGGCCACGTGGTGGAGGGCCTGGCCGGCG
AGCTGGAGCAGCTGCGGGCCAGGCTGGAGCACCACCCTCAGGGCCAGCGGGAGCCCTCCGGCGGCTGCAA
GCCCCTCGACATGAAAATCGAAGAAGGTAAACTGGTAATCTGGATTAACGGCGATAAAGGCTATAACGGT
CTCGCTGAAGTCGGTAAGAAATTCGAGAAAGATACCGGAATTAAAGTCACCGTTGAGCATCCGGATAAAC
TGGAAGAGAAATTCCCGCAGGTTGCGGCAACTGGCGATGGCCCTGACATTATCTTCTGGGCACACGACCG
CTTTGGTGGCTACGCTCAATCTGGCCTGTTGGCTGAAATCACCCCGGACAAAGCGTTCCAGGACAAGCTG
TATCCGTTTACCTGGGATGCCGTACGTTACAACGGCAAGCTGATTGCTTACCCGATCGCTGTTGAAGCGT
TATCGCTGATTTATAACAAAGATCTGCTGCCGAACCCGCCAAAAACCTGGGAAGAGATCCCGGCGCTGGA
TAAAGAACTGAAAGCGAAAGGTAAGAGCGCGCTGATGTTCAACCTGCAAGAACCGTACTTCACCTGGCCG
CTGATTGCTGCTGACGGGGGTTATGCGTTCAAGTATGAAAACGGCAAGTACGACATTAAAGACGTGGGCG
TGGATAACGCTGGCGCGAAAGCGGGTCTGACCTTCCTGGTTGACCTGATTAAAAGCAAACACATGAATGC
AGACACCGATTACTCCATCGCAGAAGCTGCCTTTAATAAAGGCGAAACAGCGATGACCATCAACGGCCCG
TGGGCATGGTCCAACATCGACACCAGCAAAGTGAATTATGGTGTAACGGTACTGCCGACCTTCAAGGGTC
AACCATCCAAACCGTTCGTTGGCGTGCTGAGCGCAGGTATTAACGCCGCCAGTCCGAACAAAGAGCTGGC
GAAAGAGTTCCTCGAAAACTATCTGCTGACTGATGAAGGTCTGGAAGCGGTTAATAAAGACAAACCGCTG
GGTGCCGTAGCGCTGAAGTCTTACGAGGAAGAGTTGGCGAAAGATCCACGTATTGCCGCCACCATGGAAA
ACGCCCAGAAAGGTGAAATCATGCCGAACATCCCGCAGATGTCCGCTTTCTGGTATGCCGTGCGTACTGC
GGTGATCAACGCCGCCAGCGGTCGTCAGACTGTCGATGAAGCCCTGAAAGACTAAGCGGCCGCGACTCTA
GATCATAATCAGCCATACCACATTTGTAGAGGTTTTACTTGCTTTAAAAAACCTCCCACACCTCCCCCTG
AACCTGAAACATAAAATGAATGCAATTGTTGTTGTTAACTTGTTTATTGCAGCTTATAATGGTTACAAAT
AAAGCAATAGCATCACAAATTTCACAAATAAAGCATTTTTTTCACTGCATTCTAGTTGTGGTTTGTCCAA
ACTCATCAATGTATCTTAAGGCGTAAATTGTAAGCGTTAATATTTTGTTAAAATTCGCGTTAAATTTTTG
TTAAATCAGCTCATTTTTTAACCAATAGGCCGAAATCGGCAAAATCCCTTATAAATCAAAAGAATAGACC
GAGATAGGGT
[37 nt withheld, positions 5401-5437]
AAAGAACGTGGACTCCAACGTCAAAGG
[49 nt withheld, positions 5465-5513]
T
[91 nt withheld, positions 5515-5605]
G
[124 nt withheld, positions 5607-5730]
CAGGTGGCACTTTTCGGGGAAATGTGCGCGGAACCCCTATTTGTTTATTTTTCTAAATACATTCAAATAT
GTATCCGCTCATGAGACAATAACCCTGATAAATGCTTCAATAATATTGAAAAAGGAAGAGTCCTGAGGCG
GAAAGAACCAGCTGTGGAATGTGTGTCAGTTAGGGTGTGGAAAGTCCCCAGGCTCCCCAGCAGGCAGAAG
TATGCAAAGCATGCATCTCAATTAGTCAGCAACCAGGTGTGGAAAGTCCCCAGGCTCCCCAGCAGGCAGA
AGTATGCAAAGCATGCATCTCAATTAGTCAGCAACCATAGTCCCGCCCCTAACTCCGCCCATCCCGCCCC
TAACTCCGCCCAGTTCCGCCCATTCTCCGCCCCATGGCTGACTAATTTTTTTTATTTATGCAGAGGCCGA
GGCCGCCTCGGCCTCTGAGCTATTCCAGAAGTAGTGAGGAGGCTTTTTTGGAGGCCTAGGCTTTTGCAAA
GATCGATCAAGAGACAGGATGAGGATCGTTTCGCATGATTGAACAAGATGGATTGCACGCAGGTTCTCCG
GCCGCTTGGGTGGAGAGGCTATTCGGCTATGACTGGGCACAACAGACAATCGGCTGCTCTGATGCCGCCG
TGTTCCGGCTGTCAGCGCAGGGGCGCCCGGTTCTTTTTGTCAAGACCGACCTGTCCGGTGCCCTGAATGA
ACTGCAAGACGAGGCAGCGCGGCTATCGTGGCTGGCCACGACGGGCGTTCCTTGCGCAGCTGTGCTCGAC
GTTGTCACTGAAGCGGGAAGGGACTGGCTGCTATTGGGCGAAGTGCCGGGGCAGGATCTCCTGTCATCTC
ACCTTGCTCCTGCCGAGAAAGTATCCATCATGGCTGATGCAATGCGGCGGCTGCATACGCTTGATCCGGC
TACCTGCCCATTCGACCACCAAGCGAAACATCGCATCGAGCGAGCACGTACTCGGATGGAAGCCGGTCTT
GTCGATCAGGATGATCTGGACGAAGAGCATCAGGGGCTCGCGCCAGCCGAACTGTTCGCCAGGCTCAAGG
CGAGCATGCCCGACGGCGAGGATCTCGTCGTGACCCATGGCGATGCCTGCTTGCCGAATATCATGGTGGA
AAATGGCCGCTTTTCTGGATTCATCGACTGTGGCCGGCTGGGTGTGGCGGACCGCTATCAGGACATAGCG
TTGGCTACCCGTGATATTGCTGAAGAGCTTGGCGGCGAATGGGCTGACCGCTTCCTCGTGCTTTACGGTA
TCGCCGCTCCCGATTCGCAGCGCATCGCCTTCTATCGCCTTCTTGACGAGTTCTTCTGAGCGGGACTCTG
GGGTTCGAAATGACCGACCAAGCGACGCCCAACCTGCCATCACGAGATTTCGATTCCACCGCCGCCTTCT
ATGAAAGGTTGGGCTTCGGAATCGTTTTCCGGGACGCCGGCTGGATGATCCTCCAGCGCGGGGATCTCAT
GCTGGAGTTCTTCGCCCACCCTAGGGGGAGGCTAACTGAAACACGGAAGGAGACAATACCGGAAGGAACC
CGCGCTATGACGGCAATAAAAAGACAGAATAAAACGCACGGTGTTGGGTCGTTTGTTCATAAACGCGGGG
TTCGGTCCCAGGGCTGGCACTCTGTCGATACCCCACCGAGACCCCATTGGGGCCAATACGCCCGCGTTTC
TTCCTTTTCCCCACCCCACCCCCCAAGTTCGGGTGAAGGCCCAGGGCTCGCAGCCAACGTCGGGGCGGCA
GGCCCTGCCATAGCCTCAGGTTACTCATATATACTTTAGATTGATTTAAAACTTCATTTTTAATTTAAAA
GGATCTAGGTGAAGATCCTTTTTGATAATCTCATGACCAAAATCCCTTAACGTGAGTTTTCGTTCCACTG
AGCGTCAGACCCCGTAGAAAAGATCAAAGGATCTTCTTGAGATCCTTTTTTTCTGCGCGTAATCTGCTGC
TTGCAAACAAAAAAACCACCGCTACCAGCGGTGGTTTGTTTGCCGGATCAAGAGCTACCAACTCTTTTTC
CGAAGGTAACTGGCTTCAGCAGAGCGCAGATACCAAATACTGTCCTTCTAGTGTAGCCGTAGTTAGGCCA
CCACTTCAAGAACTCTGTAGCACCGCCTACATACCTCGCTCTGCTAATCCTGTTACCAGTGGCTGCTGCC
AGTGGCGATAAGTCGTGTCTTACCGGGTTGGACTCAAGACGATAGTTACCGGATAAGGCGCAGCGGTCGG
GCTGAACGGGGGGTTCGTGCACACAGCCCAGCTTGGAGCGAACGACCTACACCGAACTGAGATACCTACA
GCGTGAGCTATGAGAAAGCGCCACGCTTCCCGAAGGGAGAAAGGCGGACAGGTATCCGGTAAGCGGCAGG
GTCGGAACAGGAGAGCGCACGAGGGAGCTTCCAGGGGGAAACGCCTGGTATCTTTATAGTCCTGTCGGGT
TTCGCCACCTCTGACTTGAGCGTCGATTTTTGTGATGCTCGTCAGGGGGGCGGAGCCTATGGAAAAACGC
CAGCAACGCGGCCTTTTTACGGTTCCTGGCCTTTTGCTGGCCTTTTGCTCACATGTTCTTTCCTGCGTTA
TCCCCTGATTCTGTGGATAACCGTATTACCGCCATGCAT
Features (pLannotate 1.2.2; 18 found; start..end, strand, type, name):
     61..364     +  enhancer       CMV enhancer: human cytomegalovirus immediate early enhancer
    365..568     +  promoter       CMV promoter: human cytomegalovirus (CMV) immediate early promoter
    591..634     +  misc_feature   MCS (fragment): multiple cloning site
    640..3687    +  CDS            SMG5: SMG5_HUMAN - Also known as EST1B, KIAA1089. Experimental evidence at protein level: Swiss-Prot protein existence level 1. Plays a role in nonsense-mediated mRNA decay. Does not have RNase activity by itself. Promotes dephosphorylation of UPF1. Together with SMG7 is thought to provide a link to the mRNA degradation machinery involving exonucleolytic pathways, and to serve as an adapter for UPF1 to protein phosphatase 2A (PP2A), thereby triggering UPF1 dephosphorylation. Necessary for TERT activity. From Homo sapiens (Human).
   3690..3722    +  misc_feature   MCS (fragment): multiple cloning site
   3730..3771    +  CDS            V5 tag: epitope tag from simian virus 5
   3793..3906    +  CDS            SBP: streptavidin-binding peptide selected from a peptide library; binds streptavidin with nanomolar affinity (Keefe et al., 2001)
   3931..5022    +  CDS            MBP: maltose binding protein from E. coli; malE (mutated); This version of the gene does not encode a signal sequence, so MBP will remain in the cytosol.
   5041..5124    +  CDS            large T antigen (fragment): large T antigen from SV40 (simian virus 40)
   5147..5268    +  polyA_signal   SV40 poly(A) signal: SV40 polyadenylation signal
   5302..5730    -  rep_origin     f1 ori (sequence partly withheld): f1 bacteriophage origin of replication; arrow indicates direction of (+) strand synthesis
   5757..5861    +  promoter       AmpR promoter: bla
   5863..6220    +  promoter       SV40 promoter: SV40 enhancer and early promoter
   6255..7049    +  CDS            NeoR/KanR: aminoglycoside phosphotransferase from Tn5; aph(3')-II (or nptII); confers resistance to neomycin, kanamycin, and G418 (Geneticin®)
   7070..7222    +  CDS            ble (fragment): BLE_KLEPN - Experimental evidence at protein level: Swiss-Prot protein existence level 1. Binding protein with a strong affinity to the bleomycin family of antibiotics. Binds to CL990; an antimitotic-antibiotic compound. From Klebsiella pneumoniae.
   7281..7328    +  polyA_signal   HSV TK poly(A) signal: herpes simplex virus thymidine kinase polyadenylation signal (Cole and Stacy, 1985)
   7419..7435    -  polyA_signal   bGH poly(A) signal (fragment): bovine growth hormone polyadenylation signal
   7657..8245    +  rep_origin     ori: high-copy-number ColE1/pMB1/pBR322/pUC origin of replication
