[The description below was written by a language model from this plasmid's Addgene catalogue record and pLannotate feature annotations shown in this document.]
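Description:
pN1-HsSmg5-V5-SBP-MBP_V is an 8,359 nt mammalian expression plasmid encoding human SMG5, a nonsense-mediated mRNA decay factor, fused at its C-terminus to a composite tag. The catalogue lists the backbone as unknown. The feature layout nevertheless shows a familiar arrangement: a CMV enhancer/promoter upstream of a cloning site, an SV40 polyadenylation signal, an f1 origin, and a dual-purpose NeoR/KanR cassette. That cassette is driven by both the bacterial bla (AmpR) promoter and the SV40 early promoter and ends in the HSV TK poly(A) signal. It gives kanamycin selection in E. coli and could in principle give G418 selection in mammalian cells. A high-copy ColE1/pUC-type origin supports propagation in bacteria. The short annotated fragments of ble, the bGH poly(A) signal and SV40 large T antigen look like residual backbone sequence rather than functional parts.

The SMG5 open reading frame sits between two fragments of the multiple cloning site. According to the depositor it carries a single silent change (C969T) relative to the NCBI reference transcript. Downstream, on the same strand, lie a V5 epitope tag, a streptavidin-binding peptide (SBP) and E. coli maltose-binding protein lacking its signal sequence. The construct name implies these form a continuous SMG5-V5-SBP-MBP fusion. V5 allows antibody detection, SBP allows high-affinity capture on streptavidin resin, and MBP adds a further affinity handle.

The stated purpose is simply mammalian expression of HsSmg5. The tag design suits pulldown and co-precipitation experiments, which fits the associated study of how the SMG5–SMG7 heterodimer recruits the CCR4–NOT deadenylase complex to mRNAs containing nonsense codons. The depositor notes that the supplied sequence may be theoretical rather than fully verified.
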