Addgene plasmid #147768: pN1-HsSmg5-V5-SBP-MBP_V
Purpose: Mammalian Expression of HsSmg5
Depositing lab: Elisa Izaurralde. Depositing organization: Max Planck Institute for Developmental Biology. Publication: The SMG5-SMG7 heterodimer directly recruits the CCR4-NOT deadenylase complex to mRNAs containing nonsense codons via interaction with POP2. Loh B, Jonas S, Izaurralde E. Genes Dev. 2013 Oct 1;27(19):2125-38. doi: 10.1101/gad.226951.113. PubMed 24115769.
Backbone
  Vector backbone: Unknown
  Vector type: Mammalian Expression
Growth in bacteria
  Bacterial resistance: Kanamycin, 50 μg/mL
  Growth temperature: 37°C
  Growth strain: DH5alpha
  Copy number: High Copy
Gene/Insert
  Gene/Insert name: HsSmg5
  Species: H. sapiens (human)
  Mutation: one silent mutation C969T compared to the sequence given by NCBI: NM_015327.2.
  Entrez Gene: SMG5 (a.k.a. EST1B, LPTS-RP1, LPTSRP1, SMG-5)
  Cloning method: Unknown
Terms and licenses: Academic/Nonprofit Terms; Industry Terms: Not Available to Industry
Depositor comments: Plasmids from this collection were made available to the research community and donated after the lab closed. Please note that the sequence provided by the depositing laboratory may be theoretical/predicted or based on Sanger sequencing results. There may be discrepancies between sequencing results obtained by Addgene and the depositor sequence. If an Addgene verified sequence is not available, please contact before placing your order to request that our lab fully sequence the plasmid.
How to cite: pN1-HsSmg5-V5-SBP-MBP_V was a gift from Elisa Izaurralde (Addgene plasmid # 147768 ; http://n2t.net/addgene:147768 ; RRID:Addgene_147768)
